Addgene plasmid #170338: Epac-S-H74
Purpose: mTDel_EPACdDEPCD_cp173Ven(ST)_Ven(ST) biosensor to measure realtime changes in FRET reflecting fluctuations in cAMP levels in living cells.
Depositing lab: Kees Jalink. Depositing organization: Netherlands Cancer Institute. Publication: A mTurquoise-based cAMP sensor for both FLIM and ratiometric read-out has improved dynamic range. Klarenbeek JB, Goedhart J, Hink MA, Gadella TW, Jalink K. PLoS One. 2011 Apr 29;6(4):e19170. doi: 10.1371/journal.pone.0019170. PubMed 21559477.
Backbone
  Vector backbone: pcDNA3
  Backbone size w/o insert (bp): 5500
  Vector type: Mammalian Expression
  Selectable markers: Neomycin (select with G418)
Growth in bacteria
  Bacterial resistance: Ampicillin, 100 μg/mL
  Growth temperature: 37°C
  Growth strain: DH5alpha
  Copy number: High Copy
Gene/Insert
  Gene/Insert name: mTDel_EPACdDEPCD_cp173Ven(ST)_Ven(ST)
  Species: H. sapiens (human)
  Mutation: Deletion of DEP domain, Catalytically dead T781A & F782A
  Entrez Gene: RAPGEF3 (a.k.a. CAMP-GEFI, EPAC, EPAC1, HSU79275, bcm910)
  Promoter: CMV
  Cloning method: Restriction Enzyme; 5′ cloning site Unknown (unknown if destroyed)
Terms and licenses: Academic/Nonprofit Terms; Industry Terms: Not Available to Industry
How to cite: Epac-S-H74 was a gift from Kees Jalink (Addgene plasmid # 170338 ; http://n2t.net/addgene:170338 ; RRID:Addgene_170338)
