[The description below was written by a language model from this plasmid's Addgene catalogue record and pLannotate feature annotations shown in this document.]
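Description:
Epac-S-H74 is a mammalian expression plasmid built on the pcDNA3 backbone that encodes a single-chain FRET biosensor for monitoring cAMP dynamics in living cells. It is propagated in E. coli as a high-copy plasmid through a ColE1/pUC-type origin with ampicillin selection (AmpR, β-lactamase). It also carries an f1 origin and an SV40 promoter–driven neomycin phosphotransferase cassette with an SV40 poly(A) signal, which allows G418 selection of stably transfected mammalian cells. The sequenced record is about 9.8 kb.

The sensor open reading frame is driven by the CMV immediate-early enhancer/promoter and terminated by the bovine growth hormone poly(A) signal, with T7 and SP6 promoters flanking the insert as in the parental vector. The fusion begins with a cyan fluorescent donor, which the record's insert name gives as a truncated mTurquoise ("mTDel") and the automated annotation matches to a related cyan Aequorea variant. This is followed by a fragment of human EPAC1 (RAPGEF3), a cAMP-activated guanine nucleotide exchange factor for Rap GTPases. It ends in a tandem yellow acceptor made of circularly permuted cp173Venus followed by Venus.

The EPAC moiety lacks its DEP domain and carries the T781A and F782A substitutions, which make it catalytically dead, so it serves as a cAMP-binding conformational switch without signalling to Rap. cAMP binding alters the conformation of EPAC and so changes the energy transfer between donor and acceptors. These real-time FRET changes reflect fluctuations in intracellular cAMP, and the associated publication describes both ratiometric and fluorescence-lifetime (FLIM) read-out. A few short fragment annotations (ble, lacI, HIV-1 LTR) appear to be backbone remnants or partial matches rather than functional elements.
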