Features (pLannotate 1.2.2; 24 found; start..end, strand, type, name):
      7..25      +  promoter       T7 promoter: promoter for bacteriophage T7 RNA polymerase
     66..779     +  CDS            W1C: W1C is a basic (constitutively fluorescent) cyan fluorescent protein published in 1998, derived from Aequorea victoria.
    750..2951    +  CDS            RAPGEF3 (fragment): RPGF3_HUMAN - Also known as CGEF1, EPAC, EPAC1. Experimental evidence at protein level: Swiss-Prot protein existence level 1. Guanine nucleotide exchange factor (GEF) for RAP1A and RAP2A small GTPases that is activated by binding cAMP. Through simultaneous binding of PDE3B to RAPGEF3 and PIK3R6 is assembled in a signaling complex in which it activates the PI3K gamma complex and which is involved in angiogenesis. Plays a role in the modulation of the cAMP- induced dynamic control of endothelial barrier function through a pathway that is independent on Rho-mediated signaling. Required for the ac
   2964..3698    +  CDS            cp173Venus: circularly permuted form of the Venus yellow fluorescent protein (Nagai et al., 2004) efficient FRET acceptor for CFP
   3756..4472    +  CDS            Venus: Venus is a basic (constitutively fluorescent) yellow fluorescent protein published in 2002, derived from Aequorea victoria. It is reported to be a rapidly-maturing weak dimer with moderate acid sensitivity.
   4524..4542    -  promoter       SP6 promoter: promoter for bacteriophage SP6 RNA polymerase
   4568..4792    +  polyA_signal   bGH poly(A) signal: bovine growth hormone polyadenylation signal
   4796..4817    +  promoter       SV40 promoter (fragment): SV40 enhancer and early promoter
   4838..5266    +  rep_origin     f1 ori (sequence partly withheld): f1 bacteriophage origin of replication; arrow indicates direction of (+) strand synthesis
   5280..5609    +  promoter       SV40 promoter: SV40 enhancer and early promoter
   5676..6467    +  CDS            neo: KKA2_KLEPN - Also known as kan, nptII. Experimental evidence at protein level: Swiss-Prot protein existence level 1. Resistance to kanamycin, neomycin, paromomycin, ribostamycin, butirosin and gentamicin B. From Klebsiella pneumoniae.
   6491..6649    +  CDS            ble (fragment): BLE_KLEPN - Experimental evidence at protein level: Swiss-Prot protein existence level 1. Binding protein with a strong affinity to the bleomycin family of antibiotics. Binds to CL990; an antimitotic-antibiotic compound. From Klebsiella pneumoniae.
   6644..6765    +  polyA_signal   SV40 poly(A) signal: SV40 polyadenylation signal
   6838..6854    -  protein_bind   lac operator: The lac repressor binds to the lac operator to inhibit transcription in E. coli. This inhibition can be relieved by adding lactose or isopropyl-β-D-thiogalactopyranoside (IPTG). lac repressor encoded by lacI
   6862..6892    -  promoter       lac promoter: promoter for the E. coli lac operon
   6907..6928    -  protein_bind   CAP binding site: CAP binding activates transcription in the presence of cAMP. E. coli catabolite activator protein
   6941..7033    -  CDS            lacI (fragment): lac repressor; lacI; The lac repressor binds to the lac operator to inhibit transcription in E. coli. This inhibition can be relieved by adding lactose or isopropyl-β-D-thiogalactopyranoside (IPTG).
   7216..7804    -  rep_origin     ori: high-copy-number ColE1/pMB1/pBR322/pUC origin of replication
   7975..8835    -  CDS            AmpR: β-lactamase; bla; confers resistance to ampicillin, carbenicillin, and related antibiotics
   8836..8940    -  promoter       AmpR promoter: bla
   8999..9051    -  misc_feature   bom (fragment): basis of mobility region from pBR322
   9206..9585    +  enhancer       CMV enhancer: human cytomegalovirus immediate early enhancer
   9586..9789    +  promoter       CMV promoter: human cytomegalovirus (CMV) immediate early promoter
   9785..9818    +  LTR            5' LTR (truncated) (fragment): truncated 5' long terminal repeat (LTR) from HIV-1
>Addgene plasmid #170338 | Epac-S-H74 | addgene full sequence | sequence record 335510 | Addgene NGS Result
CGAAATTAATACGACTCACTATAGGGAGACCCAAGCTTGCCGCCACCATGGCGGCCGCAATGGTGAGCAA
GGGCGAGGAGCTGTTCACCGGGGTGGTGCCCATCCTGGTCGAGCTGGACGGCGACGTAAACGGCCACAAG
TTCAGCGTGTCCGGCGAGGGCGAGGGCGATGCCACCTACGGCAAGCTGACCCTGAAGTTCATCTGCACCA
CCGGCAAGCTGCCCGTGCCCTGGCCCACCCTCGTGACCACCCTGTCCTGGGGCGTGCAGTGCTTCGCCCG
CTACCCCGACCACATGAAGCAGCACGACTTCTTCAAGTCCGCCATGCCCGAAGGCTACGTCCAGGAGCGC
ACCATCTTCTTCAAGGACGACGGCAACTACAAGACCCGCGCCGAGGTGAAGTTCGAGGGCGACACCCTGG
TGAACCGCATCGAGCTGAAGGGCATCGACTTCAAGGAGGACGGCAACATCCTGGGGCACAAGCTGGAGTA
CAACTACATCAGCGACAACGTCTATATCACCGCCGACAAGCAGAAGAACGGCATCAAGGCCAACTTCAAG
ATCCGCCACAACATCGAGGACGGCGGCGTGCAGCTCGCCGACCACTACCAGCAGAACACCCCCATCGGCG
ACGGCCCCGTGCTGCTGCCCGACAACCACTACCTGAGCACCCAGTCCAAGCTGAGCAAAGACCCCAACGA
GAAGCGCGATCACATGGTCCTGCTGGAGTTCGTGACCGCCGCCCGATATCAGCCCGTGGGAACTCATGAG
ATGGAGGAGGAGTTGGCCGAAGCTGTGGCCCTGCTCTCCCAGCGGGGGCCTGACGCCCTGCTCACTGTGG
CACTTCGAAAGCCCCCAGGTCAGCGCACGGATGAAGAGCTGGACCTCATCTTTGAGGAGCTGCTGCACAT
CAAGGCTGTGGCCCACCTCTCCAACTCGGTGAAGCGAGAATTAGCGGCTGTTCTGCTCTTTGAACCACAC
AGCAAGGCAGGGACCGTGTTGTTCAGCCAGGGGGACAAGGGCACTTCGTGGTACATTATCTGGAAGGGAT
CTGTCAACGTGGTGACCCATGGCAAGGGGCTGGTGACCACCCTGCATGAGGGAGATGATTTTGGACAGCT
GGCTCTGGTGAATGATGCACCCCGGGCAGCCACCATCATCCTGCGAGAAGACAACTGTCATTTCCTGCGT
GTGGACAAGCAGGACTTCAACCGTATCATCAAGGATGTGGAGGCAAAGACCATGCGGCTGGAAGAACATG
GCAAAGTGGTGCTGGTGCTGGAGAGAGCCTCTCAGGGCGCCGGCCCTTCCCGACCCCCAACCCCAGGCAG
GAACCGGTATACAGTGATGTCTGGCACCCCAGAGAAGATCCTAGAGCTTCTGTTGGAGGCCATGGGACCA
GATTCCAGTGCTCATGACCCAACAGAGACATTCCTCAGCGACTTCCTCCTGACCCACAGGGTCTTCATGC
CCAGCGCCCAACTCTGCGCTGCCCTTCTGCACCACTTCCATGTGGAGCCTGCGGGTGGCAGCGAGCAGGA
GCGCAGCACCTACGTCTGCAACAAGAGGCAGCAGATCTTGCGGCTGGTCAGCCAGTGGGTGGCCCTGTAT
GGCTCCATGCTCCACACTGACCCTGTGGCCACCAGCTTCCTCCAGAAACTCTCAGACCTGGTGGGCAGGG
ACACCCGACTCAGCAACCTGCTGAGGGAGCAGTGGCCAGAGAGGCGGCGATGCCACAGGTTGGAGAATGG
CTGTGGGAATGCATCTCCTCAGATGAAGGCCCGGAACTTGCCTGTTTGGCTCCCCAACCAGGACGAGCCC
CTTCCTGGCAGCAGCTGTGCCATCCAAGTTGGGGATAAAGTCCCCTATGACATCTGCCGGCCAGACCACT
CAGTGTTGACCCTGCAGCTGCCTGTGACAGCCTCCGTGAGAGAGGTGATGGCAGCGTTGGCCCAGGAGGA
TGGCTGGACCAAGGGGCAGGTGCTGGTGAAGGTCAATTCTGCAGGTGATGCCATTGGCCTGCAGCCAGAT
GCCCGTGGTGTGGCCACATCTCTGGGGCTCAATGAGCGTCTCTTTGTTGTCAACCCACAGGAAGCGCATG
AGCTGATCCCACACCCTGACCAGCTGGGGCCCACTGTGGGCTCTGCTGAGGGGCTGGACCTGGTGAGTGC
CAAGGACCTGGCAGGCCAGCTGACGGACCACGACTGGAGCCTCTTCAACAGTATCCACCAGGTGGAGCTG
ATCCACTATGTGCTGGGCCCCCAGCATCTGCGGGATGTCACCACCGCCAACCTGGAGCGCTTCATGCGCC
GCTTCAATGAGCTGCAGTACTGGGTGGCCACCGAGCTGTGTCTCTGCCCCGTGCCCGGCCCCCGGGCCCA
GCTGCTCAGGAAGTTCATTAAGCTGGCGGCCCACCTCAAGGAGCAGAAGAATCTCAATTCCTTCTTTGCC
GTCATGTTTGGCCTCAGCAACTCGGCCATCAGCCGCCTAGCCCACACCTGGGAGCGGCTGCCCCACAAAG
TCCGGAAGCTGTACTCCGCCCTCGAGAGGCTGCTGGATCCCTCATGGAACCACCGGGTATACCGACTGGC
CCTCGCCAAGCTCTCCCCTCCTGTCATCCCCTTCATGCCCCTTCTTCTCAAAGACATGGCCGCCATTCAT
GAGGGAAACCACACACTAGTGGAGAATCTCATCAACTTTGAGAAGATGAGAATGATGGCCAGAGCCGCGC
GGATGCTGCACCACTGCCGAAGCCACAACCCTGTGCCTCTCTCACCACTCAGAAGCCGAGTTTCCCACCT
CCACGAGGACAGCCAGGTGGCGAGGATTTCCACATGCTCGGAGCAGTCCCTGAGCACCCGGAGTCCAGCC
AGCACCTGGGCTTATGTCCAGCAGCTGAAGGTCATTGACAACCAGCGGGAACTCTCCCGCCTCTCCCGAG
AGCTGGAGCCAGCTAGCGAGCTCATGGACGGCGGCGTGCAGCTCGCCGACCACTACCAGCAGAACACCCC
CATCGGCGACGGCCCCGTGCTGCTGCCCGACAACCACTACCTGAGCTACCAGTCCGCCCTGAGCAAAGAC
CCCAACGAGAAGCGCGATCACATGGTCCTGCTGGAGTTCGTGACCGCCGCCGGGATCACTCTCGGCATGG
ACGAGCTGTACAAGGGTGGCAGCGGTGGCATGGTGAGCAAGGGCGAGGAGCTGTTCACCGGGGTGGTGCC
CATCCTGGTCGAGCTGGACGGCGACGTAAACGGCCACAAGTTCAGCGTGTCCGGCGAGGGCGAGGGCGAT
GCCACCTACGGCAAGCTGACCCTGAAGCTGATCTGCACCACCGGCAAGCTGCCCGTGCCCTGGCCCACCC
TCGTGACCACCCTGGGCTACGGCCTGCAGTGCTTCGCCCGCTACCCCGACCACATGAAGCAGCACGACTT
CTTCAAGTCCGCCATGCCCGAAGGCTACGTCCAGGAGCGCACCATCTTCTTCAAGGACGACGGCAACTAC
AAGACCCGCGCCGAGGTGAAGTTCGAGGGCGACACCCTGGTGAACCGCATCGAGCTGAAGGGCATCGACT
TCAAGGAGGACGGCAACATCCTGGGGCACAAGCTGGAGTACAACTACAACAGCCACAACGTCTATATCAC
CGCCGACAAGCAGAAGAACGGCATCAAGGCCAACTTCAAGATCCGCCACAACATCGAGCCGAATTTTGTC
TTCCTGATCGGCGCCGCAGGAATACTCTTCGTATCTAGCGAGCTCATGGTGAGCAAGGGCGAGGAGCTGT
TCACCGGGGTGGTGCCCATCCTGGTCGAGCTGGACGGCGACGTAAACGGCCACAAGTTCAGCGTGTCCGG
CGAGGGCGAGGGCGATGCCACCTACGGCAAGCTGACCCTGAAGCTGATCTGCACCACCGGCAAGCTGCCC
GTGCCCTGGCCCACCCTCGTGACCACTCTGGGCTACGGCCTACAGTGCTTCGCCCGCTACCCCGACCACA
TGAAGCAGCACGACTTCTTCAAGTCCGCCATGCCCGAAGGCTACGTCCAGGAGCGCACCATCTTCTTCAA
GGACGACGGCAACTACAAGACCCGCGCCGAGGTGAAGTTCGAGGGCGACACCCTGGTGAACCGCATCGAG
CTGAAGGGCATCGACTTCAAGGAGGACGGCAACATCCTGGGGCACAAGCTGGAGTACAACTACAACAGCC
ACAACGTCTATATCACCGCCGACAAGCAGAAGAACGGCATCAAGGCCAACTTCAAGATCCGCCACAACAT
CGAGGACGGCGGCGTGCAGCTCGCCGACCACTACCAGCAGAACACCCCCATCGGCGACGGCCCCGTGCTG
CTGCCCGACAACCACTACCTGAGCTACCAGTCCGCCCTGAGCAAAGACCCCAACGAGAAGCGCGATCACA
TGGTCCTGCTGGAGTTCGTGACCGCCGCCGGGATCACTCTCGGCATGGACGAGCTGTACAAGCCGAATTC
CCTCGAGGTTAACGCGGCGCGCCTCTAATCTAGAGGGCCCTATTCTATAGTGTCACCTAAATGCTAGAGC
TCGCTGATCAGCCTCGACTGTGCCTTCTAGTTGCCAGCCATCTGTTGTTTGCCCCTCCCCCGTGCCTTCC
TTGACCCTGGAAGGTGCCACTCCCACTGTCCTTTCCTAATAAAATGAGGAAATTGCATCGCATTGTCTGA
GTAGGTGTCATTCTATTCTGGGGGGTGGGGTGGGGCAGGACAGCAAGGGGGAGGATTGGGAAGACAATAG
CAGGCATGCTGGGGATGCGGTGGGCTCTATGGCTTCTGAGGCGGAAAGAACCAGCTGGGGCTCTAGGGGG
TATCCCC
[124 nt withheld, positions 4838-4961]
C
[91 nt withheld, positions 4963-5053]
A
[49 nt withheld, positions 5055-5103]
CCTTTGACGTTGGAGTCCACGTTCTTT
[37 nt withheld, positions 5131-5167]
ACCCTATCTCGGTCTATTCTTTTGATTTATAAGGGATTTTGCCGATTTCGGCCTATTGGTTAAAAAATGA
GCTGATTTAACAAAAATTTAACGCGAATTAATTCTGTGGAATGTGTGTCAGTTAGGGTGTGGAAAGTCCC
CAGGCTCCCCAGCAGGCAGAAGTATGCAAAGCATGCATCTCAATTAGTCAGCAACCAGGTGTGGAAAGTC
CCCAGGCTCCCCAGCAGGCAGAAGTATGCAAAGCATGCATCTCAATTAGTCAGCAACCATAGTCCCGCCC
CTAACTCCGCCCATCCCGCCCCTAACTCCGCCCAGTTCCGCCCATTCTCCGCCCCATGGCTGACTAATTT
TTTTTATTTATGCAGAGGCCGAGGCCGCCTCTGCCTCTGAGCTATTCCAGAAGTAGTGAGGAGGCTTTTT
TGGAGGCCTAGGCTTTTGCAAAAAGCTCCCGGGAGCTTGTATATCCATTTTCGGATCTGATCAAGAGACA
GGATGAGGATCGTTTCGCATGATTGAACAAGATGGATTGCACGCAGGTTCTCCGGCCGCTTGGGTGGAGA
GGCTATTCGGCTATGACTGGGCACAACAGACAATCGGCTGCTCTGATGCCGCCGTGTTCCGGCTGTCAGC
GCAGGGGCGCCCGGTTCTTTTTGTCAAGACCGACCTGTCCGGTGCCCTGAATGAACTGCAGGACGAGGCA
GCGCGGCTATCGTGGCTGGCCACGACGGGCGTTCCTTGCGCAGCTGTGCTCGACGTTGTCACTGAAGCGG
GAAGGGACTGGCTGCTATTGGGCGAAGTGCCGGGGCAGGATCTCCTGTCATCTCACCTTGCTCCTGCCGA
GAAAGTATCCATCATGGCTGATGCAATGCGGCGGCTGCATACGCTTGATCCGGCTACCTGCCCATTCGAC
CACCAAGCGAAACATCGCATCGAGCGAGCACGTACTCGGATGGAAGCCGGTCTTGTCGATCAGGATGATC
TGGACGAAGAGCATCAGGGGCTCGCGCCAGCCGAACTGTTCGCCAGGCTCAAGGCGCGCATGCCCGACGG
CGAGGATCTCGTCGTGACCCATGGCGATGCCTGCTTGCCGAATATCATGGTGGAAAATGGCCGCTTTTCT
GGATTCATCGACTGTGGCCGGCTGGGTGTGGCGGACCGCTATCAGGACATAGCGTTGGCTACCCGTGATA
TTGCTGAAGAGCTTGGCGGCGAATGGGCTGACCGCTTCCTCGTGCTTTACGGTATCGCCGCTCCCGATTC
GCAGCGCATCGCCTTCTATCGCCTTCTTGACGAGTTCTTCTGAGCGGGACTCTGGGGTTCGAAATGACCG
ACCAAGCGACGCCCAACCTGCCATCACGAGATTTCGATTCCACCGCCGCCTTCTATGAAAGGTTGGGCTT
CGGAATCGTTTTCCGGGACGCCGGCTGGATGATCCTCCAGCGCGGGGATCTCATGCTGGAGTTCTTCGCC
CACCCCAACTTGTTTATTGCAGCTTATAATGGTTACAAATAAAGCAATAGCATCACAAATTTCACAAATA
AAGCATTTTTTTCACTGCATTCTAGTTGTGGTTTGTCCAAACTCATCAATGTATCTTATCATGTCTGTAT
ACCGTCGACCTCTAGCTAGAGCTTGGCGTAATCATGGTCATAGCTGTTTCCTGTGTGAAATTGTTATCCG
CTCACAATTCCACACAACATACGAGCCGGAAGCATAAAGTGTAAAGCCTGGGGTGCCTAATGAGTGAGCT
AACTCACATTAATTGCGTTGCGCTCACTGCCCGCTTTCCAGTCGGGAAACCTGTCGTGCCAGCTGCATTA
ATGAATCGGCCAACGCGCGGGGAGAGGCGGTTTGCGTATTGGGCGCTCTTCCGCTTCCTCGCTCACTGAC
TCGCTGCGCTCGGTCGTTCGGCTGCGGCGAGCGGTATCAGCTCACTCAAAGGCGGTAATACGGTTATCCA
CAGAATCAGGGGATAACGCAGGAAAGAACATGTGAGCAAAAGGCCAGCAAAAGGCCAGGAACCGTAAAAA
GGCCGCGTTGCTGGCGTTTTTCCATAGGCTCCGCCCCCCTGACGAGCATCACAAAAATCGACGCTCAAGT
CAGAGGTGGCGAAACCCGACAGGACTATAAAGATACCAGGCGTTTCCCCCTGGAAGCTCCCTCGTGCGCT
CTCCTGTTCCGACCCTGCCGCTTACCGGATACCTGTCCGCCTTTCTCCCTTCGGGAAGCGTGGCGCTTTC
TCATAGCTCACGCTGTAGGTATCTCAGTTCGGTGTAGGTCGTTCGCTCCAAGCTGGGCTGTGTGCACGAA
CCCCCCGTTCAGCCCGACCGCTGCGCCTTATCCGGTAACTATCGTCTTGAGTCCAACCCGGTAAGACACG
ACTTATCGCCACTGGCAGCAGCCACTGGTAACAGGATTAGCAGAGCGAGGTATGTAGGCGGTGCTACAGA
GTTCTTGAAGTGGTGGCCTAACTACGGCTACACTAGAAGAACAGTATTTGGTATCTGCGCTCTGCTGAAG
CCAGTTACCTTCGGAAAAAGAGTTGGTAGCTCTTGATCCGGCAAACAAACCACCGCTGGTAGCGGTGGTT
TTTTTGTTTGCAAGCAGCAGATTACGCGCAGAAAAAAAGGATCTCAAGAAGATCCTTTGATCTTTTCTAC
GGGGTCTGACGCTCAGTGGAACGAAAACTCACGTTAAGGGATTTTGGTCATGAGATTATCAAAAAGGATC
TTCACCTAGATCCTTTTAAATTAAAAATGAAGTTTTAAATCAATCTAAAGTATATATGAGTAAACTTGGT
CTGACAGTTACCAATGCTTAATCAGTGAGGCACCTATCTCAGCGATCTGTCTATTTCGTTCATCCATAGT
TGCCTGACTCCCCGTCGTGTAGATAACTACGATACGGGAGGGCTTACCATCTGGCCCCAGTGCTGCAATG
ATACCGCGAGACCCACGCTCACCGGCTCCAGATTTATCAGCAATAAACCAGCCAGCCGGAAGGGCCGAGC
GCAGAAGTGGTCCTGCAACTTTATCCGCCTCCATCCAGTCTATTAATTGTTGCCGGGAAGCTAGAGTAAG
TAGTTCGCCAGTTAATAGTTTGCGCAACGTTGTTGCCATTGCTACAGGCATCGTGGTGTCACGCTCGTCG
TTTGGTATGGCTTCATTCAGCTCCGGTTCCCAACGATCAAGGCGAGTTACATGATCCCCCATGTTGTGCA
AAAAAGCGGTTAGCTCCTTCGGTCCTCCGATCGTTGTCAGAAGTAAGTTGGCCGCAGTGTTATCACTCAT
GGTTATGGCAGCACTGCATAATTCTCTTACTGTCATGCCATCCGTAAGATGCTTTTCTGTGACTGGTGAG
TACTCAACCAAGTCATTCTGAGAATAGTGTATGCGGCGACCGAGTTGCTCTTGCCCGGCGTCAATACGGG
ATAATACCGCGCCACATAGCAGAACTTTAAAAGTGCTCATCATTGGAAAACGTTCTTCGGGGCGAAAACT
CTCAAGGATCTTACCGCTGTTGAGATCCAGTTCGATGTAACCCACTCGTGCACCCAACTGATCTTCAGCA
TCTTTTACTTTCACCAGCGTTTCTGGGTGAGCAAAAACAGGAAGGCAAAATGCCGCAAAAAAGGGAATAA
GGGCGACACGGAAATGTTGAATACTCATACTCTTCCTTTTTCAATATTATTGAAGCATTTATCAGGGTTA
TTGTCTCATGAGCGGATACATATTTGAATGTATTTAGAAAAATAAACAAATAGGGGTTCCGCGCACATTT
CCCCGAAAAGTGCCACCTGACGTCGACGGATCGGGAGATCTCCCGATCCCCTATGGTGCACTCTCAGTAC
AATCTGCTCTGATGCCGCATAGTTAAGCCAGTATCTGCTCCCTGCTTGTGTGTTGGAGGTCGCTGAGTAG
TGCGCGAGCAAAATTTAAGCTACAACAAGGCAAGGCTTGACCGACAATTGCATGAAGAATCTGCTTAGGG
TTAGGCGTTTTGCGCTGCTTCGCGATGTACGGGCCAGATATACGCGTTGACATTGATTATTGACTAGTTA
TTAATAGTAATCAATTACGGGGTCATTAGTTCATAGCCCATATATGGAGTTCCGCGTTACATAACTTACG
GTAAATGGCCCGCCTGGCTGACCGCCCAACGACCCCCGCCCATTGACGTCAATAATGACGTATGTTCCCA
TAGTAACGCCAATAGGGACTTTCCATTGACGTCAATGGGTGGAGTATTTACGGTAAACTGCCCACTTGGC
AGTACATCAAGTGTATCATATGCCAAGTACGCCCCCTATTGACGTCAATGACGGTAAATGGCCCGCCTGG
CATTATGCCCAGTACATGACCTTATGGGACTTTCCTACTTGGCAGTACATCTACGTATTAGTCATCGCTA
TTACCATGGTGATGCGGTTTTGGCAGTACATCAATGGGCGTGGATAGCGGTTTGACTCACGGGGATTTCC
AAGTCTCCACCCCATTGACGTCAATGGGAGTTTGTTTTGGCACCAAAATCAACGGGACTTTCCAAAATGT
CGTAACAACTCCGCCCCATTGACGCAAATGGGCGGTAGGCGTGTACGGTGGGAGGTCTATATAAGCAGAG
CTCTCTGGCTAACTAGAGAACCCACTGCTTACTGGCTTAT
