>Addgene plasmid #170338 | Epac-S-H74 | depositor partial sequence | sequence record 330153 | ORF encoding Epac-S-H74
ATGGCGGCCGCAATGGTGAGCAAGGGCGAGGAGCTGTTCACCGGGGTGGTGCCCATCCTGGTCGAGCTGG
ACGGCGACGTAAACGGCCACAAGTTCAGCGTGTCCGGCGAGGGCGAGGGCGATGCCACCTACGGCAAGCT
GACCCTGAAGTTCATCTGCACCACCGGCAAGCTGCCCGTGCCCTGGCCCACCCTCGTGACCACCCTGTCC
TGGGGCGTGCAGTGCTTCGCCCGCTACCCCGACCACATGAAGCAGCACGACTTCTTCAAGTCCGCCATGC
CCGAAGGCTACGTCCAGGAGCGCACCATCTTCTTCAAGGACGACGGCAACTACAAGACCCGCGCCGAGGT
GAAGTTCGAGGGCGACACCCTGGTGAACCGCATCGAGCTGAAGGGCATCGACTTCAAGGAGGACGGCAAC
ATCCTGGGGCACAAGCTGGAGTACAACTACATCAGCGACAACGTCTATATCACCGCCGACAAGCAGAAGA
ACGGCATCAAGGCCAACTTCAAGATCCGCCACAACATCGAGGACGGCGGCGTGCAGCTCGCCGACCACTA
CCAGCAGAACACCCCCATCGGCGACGGCCCCGTGCTGCTGCCCGACAACCACTACCTGAGCACCCAGTCC
AAGCTGAGCAAAGACCCCAACGAGAAGCGCGATCACATGGTCCTGCTGGAGTTCGTGACCGCCGCCCGAT
ATCAGCCCGTGGGAACTCATGAGATGGAGGAGGAGTTGGCCGAAGCTGTGGCCCTGCTCTCCCAGCGGGG
GCCTGACGCCCTGCTCACTGTGGCACTTCGAAAGCCCCCAGGTCAGCGCACGGATGAAGAGCTGGACCTC
ATCTTTGAGGAGCTGCTGCACATCAAGGCTGTGGCCCACCTCTCCAACTCGGTGAAGCGAGAATTAGCGG
CTGTTCTGCTCTTTGAACCACACAGCAAGGCAGGGACCGTGTTGTTCAGCCAGGGGGACAAGGGCACTTC
GTGGTACATTATCTGGAAGGGATCTGTCAACGTGGTGACCCATGGCAAGGGGCTGGTGACCACCCTGCAT
GAGGGAGATGATTTTGGACAGCTGGCTCTGGTGAATGATGCACCCCGGGCAGCCACCATCATCCTGCGAG
AAGACAACTGTCATTTCCTGCGTGTGGACAAGCAGGACTTCAACCGTATCATCAAGGATGTGGAGGCAAA
GACCATGCGGCTGGAAGAACATGGCAAAGTGGTGCTGGTGCTGGAGAGAGCCTCTCAGGGCGCCGGCCCT
TCCCGACCCCCAACCCCAGGCAGGAACCGGTATACAGTGATGTCTGGCACCCCAGAGAAGATCCTAGAGC
TTCTGTTGGAGGCCATGGGACCAGATTCCAGTGCTCATGACCCAACAGAGACATTCCTCAGCGACTTCCT
CCTGACCCACAGGGTCTTCATGCCCAGCGCCCAACTCTGCGCTGCCCTTCTGCACCACTTCCATGTGGAG
CCTGCGGGTGGCAGCGAGCAGGAGCGCAGCACCTACGTCTGCAACAAGAGGCAGCAGATCTTGCGGCTGG
TCAGCCAGTGGGTGGCCCTGTATGGCTCCATGCTCCACACTGACCCTGTGGCCACCAGCTTCCTCCAGAA
ACTCTCAGACCTGGTGGGCAGGGACACCCGACTCAGCAACCTGCTGAGGGAGCAGTGGCCAGAGAGGCGG
CGATGCCACAGGTTGGAGAATGGCTGTGGGAATGCATCTCCTCAGATGAAGGCCCGGAACTTGCCTGTTT
GGCTCCCCAACCAGGACGAGCCCCTTCCTGGCAGCAGCTGTGCCATCCAAGTTGGGGATAAAGTCCCCTA
TGACATCTGCCGGCCAGACCACTCAGTGTTGACCCTGCAGCTGCCTGTGACAGCCTCCGTGAGAGAGGTG
ATGGCAGCGTTGGCCCAGGAGGATGGCTGGACCAAGGGGCAGGTGCTGGTGAAGGTCAATTCTGCAGGTG
ATGCCATTGGCCTGCAGCCAGATGCCCGTGGTGTGGCCACATCTCTGGGGCTCAATGAGCGTCTCTTTGT
TGTCAACCCACAGGAAGCGCATGAGCTGATCCCACACCCTGACCAGCTGGGGCCCACTGTGGGCTCTGCT
GAGGGGCTGGACCTGGTGAGTGCCAAGGACCTGGCAGGCCAGCTGACGGACCACGACTGGAGCCTCTTCA
ACAGTATCCACCAGGTGGAGCTGATCCACTATGTGCTGGGCCCCCAGCATCTGCGGGATGTCACCACCGC
CAACCTGGAGCGCTTCATGCGCCGCTTCAATGAGCTGCAGTACTGGGTGGCCACCGAGCTGTGTCTCTGC
CCCGTGCCCGGCCCCCGGGCCCAGCTGCTCAGGAAGTTCATTAAGCTGGCGGCCCACCTCAAGGAGCAGA
AGAATCTCAATTCCTTCTTTGCCGTCATGTTTGGCCTCAGCAACTCGGCCATCAGCCGCCTAGCCCACAC
CTGGGAGCGGCTGCCCCACAAAGTCCGGAAGCTGTACTCCGCCCTCGAGAGGCTGCTGGATCCCTCATGG
AACCACCGGGTATACCGACTGGCCCTCGCCAAGCTCTCCCCTCCTGTCATCCCCTTCATGCCCCTTCTTC
TCAAAGACATGGCCGCCATTCATGAGGGAAACCACACACTAGTGGAGAATCTCATCAACTTTGAGAAGAT
GAGAATGATGGCCAGAGCCGCGCGGATGCTGCACCACTGCCGAAGCCACAACCCTGTGCCTCTCTCACCA
CTCAGAAGCCGAGTTTCCCACCTCCACGAGGACAGCCAGGTGGCGAGGATTTCCACATGCTCGGAGCAGT
CCCTGAGCACCCGGAGTCCAGCCAGCACCTGGGCTTATGTCCAGCAGCTGAAGGTCATTGACAACCAGCG
GGAACTCTCCCGCCTCTCCCGAGAGCTGGAGCCAGCTAGCGAGCTCATGGACGGCGGCGTGCAGCTCGCC
GACCACTACCAGCAGAACACCCCCATCGGCGACGGCCCCGTGCTGCTGCCCGACAACCACTACCTGAGCT
ACCAGTCCGCCCTGAGCAAAGACCCCAACGAGAAGCGCGATCACATGGTCCTGCTGGAGTTCGTGACCGC
CGCCGGGATCACTCTCGGCATGGACGAGCTGTACAAGGGTGGCAGCGGTGGCATGGTGAGCAAGGGCGAG
GAGCTGTTCACCGGGGTGGTGCCCATCCTGGTCGAGCTGGACGGCGACGTAAACGGCCACAAGTTCAGCG
TGTCCGGCGAGGGCGAGGGCGATGCCACCTACGGCAAGCTGACCCTGAAGCTGATCTGCACCACCGGCAA
GCTGCCCGTGCCCTGGCCCACCCTCGTGACCACCCTGGGCTACGGCCTGCAGTGCTTCGCCCGCTACCCC
GACCACATGAAGCAGCACGACTTCTTCAAGTCCGCCATGCCCGAAGGCTACGTCCAGGAGCGCACCATCT
TCTTCAAGGACGACGGCAACTACAAGACCCGCGCCGAGGTGAAGTTCGAGGGCGACACCCTGGTGAACCG
CATCGAGCTGAAGGGCATCGACTTCAAGGAGGACGGCAACATCCTGGGGCACAAGCTGGAGTACAACTAC
AACAGCCACAACGTCTATATCACCGCCGACAAGCAGAAGAACGGCATCAAGGCCAACTTCAAGATCCGCC
ACAACATCGAGCCGAATTTTGTCTTCCTGATCGGCGCCGCAGGAATACTCTTCGTATCTAGCGAGCTCAT
GGTGAGCAAGGGCGAGGAGCTGTTCACCGGGGTGGTGCCCATCCTGGTCGAGCTGGACGGCGACGTAAAC
GGCCACAAGTTCAGCGTGTCCGGCGAGGGCGAGGGCGATGCCACCTACGGCAAGCTGACCCTGAAGCTGA
TCTGCACCACCGGCAAGCTGCCCGTGCCCTGGCCCACCCTCGTGACCACTCTGGGCTACGGCCTACAGTG
CTTCGCCCGCTACCCCGACCACATGAAGCAGCACGACTTCTTCAAGTCCGCCATGCCCGAAGGCTACGTC
CAGGAGCGCACCATCTTCTTCAAGGACGACGGCAACTACAAGACCCGCGCCGAGGTGAAGTTCGAGGGCG
ACACCCTGGTGAACCGCATCGAGCTGAAGGGCATCGACTTCAAGGAGGACGGCAACATCCTGGGGCACAA
GCTGGAGTACAACTACAACAGCCACAACGTCTATATCACCGCCGACAAGCAGAAGAACGGCATCAAGGCC
AACTTCAAGATCCGCCACAACATCGAGGACGGCGGCGTGCAGCTCGCCGACCACTACCAGCAGAACACCC
CCATCGGCGACGGCCCCGTGCTGCTGCCCGACAACCACTACCTGAGCTACCAGTCCGCCCTGAGCAAAGA
CCCCAACGAGAAGCGCGATCACATGGTCCTGCTGGAGTTCGTGACCGCCGCCGGGATCACTCTCGGCATG
GACGAGCTGTACAAGCCGAATTCCCTCGAGGTTAACGCGGCGCGCCTCTAA
